>Addgene plasmid #173164 | pMXS-IRES-Blast ACSL4 | addgene full sequence | sequence record 341382 | Addgene NGS Result
CCCGAAAAGTGCCACCTGCATAATGAAAGACCCCACCTGTAGGTTTGGCAAGCTAGCTTAAGTAACGCCA
TTTTGCAAGGCATGGAAAAATACATAACTGAGAATAGAAAAGTTCAGATCAAGGTCAGGAACAGATGGAA
CAGCTGAATATGGGCCAAACAGGATATCTGTGGTAAGCAGTTCCTGCCCCGGCTCAGGGCCAAGAACAGA
TGGAACAGCTGAATATGGGCCAAACAGGATATCTGTGGTAAGCAGTTCCTGCCCCGGCTCAGGGCCAAGA
ACAGATGGTCCCCAGATGCGGTCCAGCCCTCAGCAGTTTCTAGAGAACCATCAGATGTTTCCAGGGTGCC
CCAAGGACCTGAAATGACCCTGTGCCTTATTTGAACTAACCAATCAGTTCGCTTCTCGCTTCTGTTCGCG
CGCTTCTGCTCCCCGAGCTCAATAAAAGAGCCCACAACCCCTCACTCGGCGCGCCAGTCCTCCGATTGAC
TGAGTCGCCCGGGTACCCGTGTATCCAATAAACCCTCTTGCAGTTGCATCCGACTTGTGGTCTCGCTGTT
CCTTGGGAGGGTCTCCTCTGAGTGATTGACTACCCGTCAGCGGGGGTCTTTCATTTGGGGGCTCGTCCGG
GATCGGGAGACCCCTGCCCAGGGACCACCGACCCACCACCGGGAGGTAAGCTGGCCAGCAACTTATCTGT
GTCTGTCCGATTGTCTAGTGTCTATGACTGATTTTATGCGCCTGCGTCGGTACTAGTTAGCTAACTAGCT
CTGTATCTGGCGGACCCGTGGTGGAACTGACGAGTTCGGAACACCCGGCCGCAACCCTGGGAGACGTCCC
AGGGACTTCGGGGGCCGTTTTTGTGGCCCGACCTGAGTCCAAAAATCCCGATCGTTTTGGACTCTTTGGT
GCACCCCCCTAATAGGAGGGATATGTGGTTCTGGTAGGAGACGAGAACCTAAAACAGTTCCCGCCTCCGT
CTGAATTTTTGCTTTCGGTTTGGGACCGAAGCCGCGCCGCGCGTCTTGTCTGCTGCAGCATCGTTCTGTG
TTGTCTCTGTCTGACTGTGTTTCTGTATTTGTCTGAAAATTAGGGCCAGACTGTTACCACTCCCTTAAGT
TTGACCTTAGGTCACTGGAAAGATGTCGAGCGGATCGCTCACAACCAGTCGGTAGATGTCAAGAAGAGAC
GTTGGGTTACCTTCTGCTCTGCAGAATGGCCAACCTTTAACGTCGGATGGCCGCGAGACGGCACCTTTAA
CCGAGACCTCATCACCCAGGTTAAGATCAAGGTCTTTTCACCTGGCCCGCATGGACACCCAGACCAGGTC
CCCTACATCGTGACCTGGGAAGCCTTGGCTTTTGACCCCCCTCCCTGGGTCAAGCCCTTTGTACACCCTA
AGCCTCCGCCTCCTCTTCCTCCATCCGCCCCGTCTCTCCCCCTTGAACCTCCTCGTTCGACCCCGCCTCG
ATCCTCCCTTTATCCAGCCCTCACTCCTTCTCTAGGCGCCCCCATATGGCCATATGAGATCTTATATGGG
GCACCCCCGCCCCTTGTAAACTTCCCTGACCCTGACATGACAAGAGTTACTAACAGCCCCTCTCTCCAAG
CTCACTTACAGGCTCTCTACTTAGTCCAGCACGAAGTCTGGAGACCTCTGGCGGCAGCCTACCAAGAACA
ACTGGACCGACCGGTGGTACCTCACCCTTACCGAGTCGGCGACACAGTGTGGGTCCGCCGACACCAGACT
AAGAACCTAGAACCTCGCTGGAAAGGACCTTACACAGTCCTGCTGACCACCCCCACCGCCCTCAAAGTAG
ACGGCATCGCAGCTTGGATACACGCCGCCCACGTGAAGGCTGCCGACCCCGGGGGTGGACCATCCTCTAG
ACTGCCGGATCTAGCTAGTTAATTAAGCCACCATGAAACTTAAGCTAAATGTGCTCACCATTATTTTGCT
GCCTGTCCACTTGTTAATAACAATATACAGTGCCCTTATATTTATTCCATGGTATTTTCTTACCAATGCC
AAGAAGAAAAACGCTATGGCAAAGAGAATAAAAGCTAAGCCCACTTCAGACAAACCTGGAAGTCCATATC
GCTCTGTCACACACTTCGACTCACTAGCTGTAATAGACATCCCTGGAGCAGATACTCTGGATAAATTATT
TGACCATGCTGTATCCAAGTTTGGGAAGAAGGACAGCCTTGGGACCAGGGAAATCCTAAGTGAAGAAAAT
GAAATGCAGCCAAATGGAAAAGTTTTTAAGAAGTTAATTCTTGGGAATTATAAATGGATGAACTATCTTG
AAGTGAATCGCAGAGTGAATAACTTTGGTAGTGGACTCACTGCACTGGGACTAAAACCAAAGAACACCAT
TGCCATCTTCTGTGAGACCAGGGCCGAATGGATGATTGCAGCACAGACCTGCTTTAAGTACAACTTTCCT
CTTGTGACTTTATATGCCACACTTGGCAAAGAAGCAGTAGTTCATGGGCTAAATGAATCTGAGGCTTCCT
ATCTGATTACCAGTGTTGAACTTCTGGAAAGTAAACTTAAGACTGCATTGTTAGATATCAGTTGTGTTAA
ACATATCATTTATGTGGACAATAAGGCTATCAATAAAGCAGAGTACCCTGAAGGATTTGAGATTCACAGC
ATGCAATCAGTAGAAGAGTTGGGATCTAACCCAGAAAACTTGGGCATTCCTCCAAGTAGACCAACGCCTT
CAGACATGGCCATTGTTATGTATACTAGTGGTTCTACTGGCCGACCTAAGGGAGTGATGATGCATCATAG
CAATTTGATAGCTGGAATGACAGGCCAGTGCGAGAGGATCCCCGGCCTAGGACCGAAGGACACATATATT
GGCTACTTGCCTTTGGCTCATGTGCTAGAACTGACAGCAGAGATATCTTGCTTTACCTATGGCTGCAGGA
TTGGATATTCTTCTCCGCTTACACTCTCTGACCAGTCCAGCAAAATTAAAAAAGGAAGCAAAGGAGACTG
TACTGTACTGAAGCCCACACTTATGGCTGCTGTTCCGGAAATCATGGATAGAATTTATAAGAATGTTATG
AGCAAAGTCCAAGAGATGAATTATATTCAGAAAACTCTGTTCAAGATAGGGTATGATTACAAATTGGAAC
AGATCAAAAAGGGATATGATGCACCTCTTTGCAATCTGTTACTGTTTAAAAAGGTCAAGGCCCTGCTGGG
AGGGAATGTCCGCATGATGCTGTCTGGAGGGGCCCCGCTATCTCCTCAGACACACCGATTCATGAATGTC
TGCTTCTGCTGCCCAATTGGCCAGGGTTATGGACTGACAGAATCATGTGGTGCTGGGACAGTTACTGAAG
TAACTGACTATACTACTGGCAGAGTTGGAGCACCTCTTATTTGCTGTGAAATTAAGCTAAAAGACTGGCA
AGAAGGCGGTTATACAATTAACGATAAACCGAATCCAAGGGGTGAAATCGTAATTGGTGGACAGAACATC
TCCATGGGATATTTTAAAAATGAAGAGAAAACAGCAGAAGATTATTCTGTGGATGAAAATGGACAAAGGT
GGTTTTGCACTGGTGATATTGGAGAATTCCATCCCGATGGATGTTTACAGATTATAGATCGTAAGAAAGA
TCTAGTGAAGTTACAAGCAGGAGAGTATGTATCTCTTGGGAAAGTAGAAGCTGCACTGAAGAATTGTCCA
CTTATTGACAACATCTGTGCTTTTGCCAAAAGTGATCAGTCCTATGTGATCAGTTTTGTGGTTCCTAACC
AGAAAAGGTTGACACTTTTGGCACAACAGAAAGGGGTAGAAGGAACTTGGGTTGATATCTGCAATAATCC
TGCTATGGAAGCTGAAATACTGAAAGAAATTCGAGAAGCTGCAAATGCCATGAAATTGGAGCGATTTGAA
ATTCCAATCAAGGTTCGATTAAGCCCAGAGCCATGGACCCCTGAAACTGGTTTGGTAACTGATGCTTTCA
AACTGAAAAGGAAGGAGCTGAGGAACCATTACCTCAAAGACATTGAACGAATGTATGGGGGCAAATAAGC
TACGTAAATTCCGCCCCCCCCCCCCCTCTCCCTCCCCCCCCCCTAACGTTACTGGCCGAAGCCGCTTGGA
ATAAGGCCGGTGTGCGTTTGTCTATATGTTATTTTCCACCATATTGCCGTCTTTTGGCAATGTGAGGGCC
CGGAAACCTGGCCCTGTCTTCTTGACGAGCATTCCTAGGGGTCTTTCCCCTCTCGCCAAAGGAATGCAAG
GTCTGTTGAATGTCGTGAAGGAAGCAGTTCCTCTGGAAGCTTCTTGAAGACAAACAACGTCTGTAGCGAC
CCTTTGCAGGCAGCGGAACCCCCCACCTGGCGACAGGTGCCTCTGCGGCCAAAAGCCACGTGTATAAGAT
ACACCTGCAAAGGCGGCACAACCCCAGTGCCACGTTGTGAGTTGGATAGTTGTGGAAAGAGTCAAATGGC
TCTCCTCAAGCGTATTCAACAAGGGGCTGAAGGATGCCCAGAAGGTACCCCATTGTATGGGATCTGATCT
GGGGCCTCGGTGCACATGCTTTACATGTGTTTAGTCGAGGTTAAAAAAACGTCTAGGCCCCCCGAACCAC
GGGGACGTGGTTTTCCTTTGAAAAACACGATGATAATATGGCCACAACCATGGTTCCTTTGTCTCAAGAA
GAATCCACCCTCATTGAAAGAGCAACGGCTACAATCAACAGCATCCCCATCTCTGAAGACTACAGCGTCG
CCAGCGCAGCTCTCTCTAGCGACGGCCGCATCTTCACTGGTGTCAATGTATATCATTTTACTGGGGGACC
TTGTGCAGAACTCGTGGTGCTGGGCACTGCTGCTGCTGCGGCAGCTGGCAACCTGACTTGTATCGTCGCG
ATCGGAAATGAGAACAGGGGCATCTTGAGCCCCTGCGGACGGTGCCGACAGGTGCTTCTCGATCTGCATC
CTGGGATCAAAGCCATAGTGAAGGACAGTGATGGACAGCCGACGGCAGTTGGGATTCGTGAATTGCTGCC
CTCTGGTTATGTGTGGGAGGGCTAAGTCGACGATAAAATAAAAGATTTTATTTAGTCTCCAGAAAAAGGG
GGGAATGAAAGACCCCACCTGTAGGTTTGGCAAGCTAGCTTAAGTAACGCCATTTTGCAAGGCATGGAAA
AATACATAACTGAGAATAGAGAAGTTCAGATCAAGGTCAGGAACAGATGGAACAGCTGAATATGGGCCAA
ACAGGATATCTGTGGTAAGCAGTTCCTGCCCCGGCTCAGGGCCAAGAACAGATGGAACAGCTGAATATGG
GCCAAACAGGATATCTGTGGTAAGCAGTTCCTGCCCCGGCTCAGGGCCAAGAACAGATGGTCCCCAGATG
CGGTCCAGCCCTCAGCAGTTTCTAGAGAACCATCAGATGTTTCCAGGGTGCCCCAAGGACCTGAAATGAC
CCTGTGCCTTATTTGAACTAACCAATCAGTTCGCTTCTCGCTTCTGTTCGCGCGCTTCTGCTCCCCGAGC
TCAATAAAAGAGCCCACAACCCCTCACTCGGGGCGCCAGTCCTCCGATTGACTGAGTCGCCCGGGTACCC
GTGTATCCAATAAACCCTCTTGCAGTTGCATCCGACTTGTGGTCTCGCTGTTCCTTGGGAGGGTCTCCTC
TGAGTGATTGACTACCCGTCAGCGGGGGTCTTTCACATGCAGCATGTATCAAAATTAATTTGGTTTTTTT
TCTTAAGTATTTACATTAAATGGCCATAGTTGCATTAATGAATCGGCCAACGCGCGGGGAGAGGCGGTTT
GCGTATTGGGCGCTCTTCCGCTTCCTCGCTCACTGACTCGCTGCGCTCGGTCGTTCGGCTGCGGCGAGCG
GTATCAGCTCACTCAAAGGCGGTAATACGGTTATCCACAGAATCAGGGGATAACGCAGGAAAGAACATGT
GAGCAAAAGGCCAGCAAAAGGCCAGGAACCGTAAAAAGGCCGCGTTGCTGGCGTTTTTCCATAGGCTCCG
CCCCCCTGACGAGCATCACAAAAATCGACGCTCAAGTCAGAGGTGGCGAAACCCGACAGGACTATAAAGA
TACCAGGCGTTTCCCCCTGGAAGCTCCCTCGTGCGCTCTCCTGTTCCGACCCTGCCGCTTACCGGATACC
TGTCCGCCTTTCTCCCTTCGGGAAGCGTGGCGCTTTCTCATAGCTCACGCTGTAGGTATCTCAGTTCGGT
GTAGGTCGTTCGCTCCAAGCTGGGCTGTGTGCACGAACCCCCCGTTCAGCCCGACCGCTGCGCCTTATCC
GGTAACTATCGTCTTGAGTCCAACCCGGTAAGACACGACTTATCGCCACTGGCAGCAGCCACTGGTAACA
GGATTAGCAGAGCGAGGTATGTAGGCGGTGCTACAGAGTTCTTGAAGTGGTGGCCTAACTACGGCTACAC
TAGAAGAACAGTATTTGGTATCTGCGCTCTGCTGAAGCCAGTTACCTTCGGAAAAAGAGTTGGTAGCTCT
TGATCCGGCAAACAAACCACCGCTGGTAGCGGTGGTTTTTTTGTTTGCAAGCAGCAGATTACGCGCAGAA
AAAAAGGATCTCAAGAAGATCCTTTGATCTTTTCTACGGGGTCTGACGCTCAGTGGAACGAAAACTCACG
TTAAGGGATTTTGGTCATGAGATTATCAAAAAGGATCTTCACCTAGATCCTTTTGCGGCCGGCCGCAAAT
CAATCTAAAGTATATATGAGTAAACTTGGTCTGACAGTTACCAATGCTTAATCAGTGAGGCACCTATCTC
AGCGATCTGTCTATTTCGTTCATCCATAGTTGCCTGACTCCCCGTCGTGTAGATAACTACGATACGGGAG
GGCTTACCATCTGGCCCCAGTGCTGCAATGATACCGCGAGACCCACGCTCACCGGCTCCAGATTTATCAG
CAATAAACCAGCCAGCCGGAAGGGCCGAGCGCAGAAGTGGTCCTGCAACTTTATCCGCCTCCATCCAGTC
TATTAATTGTTGCCGGGAAGCTAGAGTAAGTAGTTCGCCAGTTAATAGTTTGCGCAACGTTGTTGCCATT
GCTACAGGCATCGTGGTGTCACGCTCGTCGTTTGGTATGGCTTCATTCAGCTCCGGTTCCCAACGATCAA
GGCGAGTTACATGATCCCCCATGTTGTGCAAAAAAGCGGTTAGCTCCTTCGGTCCTCCGATCGTTGTCAG
AAGTAAGTTGGCCGCAGTGTTATCACTCATGGTTATGGCAGCACTGCATAATTCTCTTACTGTCATGCCA
TCCGTAAGATGCTTTTCTGTGACTGGTGAGTACTCAACCAAGTCATTCTGAGAATAGTGTATGCGGCGAC
CGAGTTGCTCTTGCCCGGCGTCAATACGGGATAATACCGCGCCACATAGCAGAACTTTAAAAGTGCTCAT
CATTGGAAAACGTTCTTCGGGGCGAAAACTCTCAAGGATCTTACCGCTGTTGAGATCCAGTTCGATGTAA
CCCACTCGTGCACCCAACTGATCTTCAGCATCTTTTACTTTCACCAGCGTTTCTGGGTGAGCAAAAACAG
GAAGGCAAAATGCCGCAAAAAAGGGAATAAGGGCGACACGGAAATGTTGAATACTCATACTCTTCCTTTT
TCAATATTATTGAAGCATTTATCAGGGTTATTGTCTCATGAGCGGATACATATTTGAATGTATTTAGAAA
AATAAACAAATAGGGGTTCCGCGCACATTTC
Features (pLannotate 1.2.2; 14 found; start..end, strand, type, name):
     22..615     +  LTR            LTR: long terminal repeat from Moloney murine leukemia virus
    678..877     +  misc_feature   MMLV Ψ: packaging signal of Moloney murine leukemia virus (MMLV)
    929..1017    +  misc_feature   MESV Ψ (fragment): packaging signal of murine embryonic stem cell virus
   1094..1510    +  CDS            gag (truncated): truncated Moloney murine leukemia virus (MMLV) gag gene lacking the start codon
   1520..1894    +  misc_feature   pol region: Moloney murine leukemia virus (MMLV) pol region containing the splice acceptor site
   1923..4055    +  CDS            ACSL4: ACSL4_HUMAN - Also known as ACS4, FACL4, LACS4. Experimental evidence at protein level: Swiss-Prot protein existence level 1. Catalyzes the conversion of long-chain fatty acids to their active form acyl-CoA for both synthesis of cellular lipids, and degradation via beta-oxidation (PubMed:24269233, PubMed:22633490, PubMed:21242590). Preferentially activates arachidonate and eicosapentaenoate as substrates (PubMed:21242590). Preferentially activates 8,9-EET > 14,15-EET > 5,6-EET > 11,12-EET. Modulates glucose- stimulated insulin secretion by regulating the levels of unesterified EETs (By similar
   4194..4656    +  misc_feature   IRES: internal ribosome entry site (IRES) of the encephalomyocarditis virus (EMCV)
   4676..5065    +  CDS            BSD: blasticidin S deaminase; Aspergillus terreus BSD; confers resistance to blasticidin
   5114..5235    +  LTR            3' LTR (ΔU3) (fragment): self-inactivating 3' long terminal repeat (LTR) from Moloney murine leukemia virus
   5236..5705    +  LTR            LTR: long terminal repeat from Moloney murine leukemia virus
   5771..5823    -  CDS            lacI (fragment): lac repressor; lacI; The lac repressor binds to the lac operator to inhibit transcription in E. coli. This inhibition can be relieved by adding lactose or isopropyl-β-D-thiogalactopyranoside (IPTG).
   6006..6594    -  rep_origin     ori: high-copy-number ColE1/pMB1/pBR322/pUC origin of replication
   6758..7618    -  CDS            AmpR: β-lactamase; bla; confers resistance to ampicillin, carbenicillin, and related antibiotics
   7619..7723    -  promoter       AmpR promoter: bla
