[The description below was written by a language model from this plasmid's Addgene catalogue record and pLannotate feature annotations shown in this document.]
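Description:
pMXS-IRES-Blast ACSL4 is a Moloney murine leukemia virus (MMLV)-based gammaretroviral expression vector of about 7.7 kb, built on the pMXS-IRES-Blast backbone and designed to deliver human ACSL4 (acyl-CoA synthetase long chain family member 4, also called FACL4) into mammalian cells. In bacteria it is maintained through a high-copy ColE1/pUC-type origin and selected with ampicillin via the β-lactamase gene and its native promoter. A short lacI fragment annotated near the origin appears to be a backbone remnant with no functional role.

The viral portion is flanked by MMLV long terminal repeats. The 5′ LTR acts as the promoter for the genomic transcript, and it is followed by the Ψ packaging signal, a truncated gag sequence lacking its start codon, and a pol-derived region carrying a splice acceptor. Together these elements support efficient encapsidation and expression when the plasmid is introduced into a packaging cell line that supplies the viral proteins in trans. Downstream lies the roughly 2.1 kb ACSL4 coding sequence, followed by an EMCV IRES and the blasticidin S deaminase gene. ACSL4 and the resistance marker are therefore translated from a single bicistronic transcript, and blasticidin selection enriches for transduced cells expressing the insert. The 3′ end is annotated as a short ΔU3-like fragment adjoining a longer MMLV LTR.

The ACSL4 cDNA carries synonymous mutations at sgRNA target sites, preserving the protein sequence while making the transgene resistant to Cas9 cutting. The construct is thus suited to rescue or add-back experiments in ACSL4 knockout cells, restoring an enzyme that converts long-chain fatty acids to acyl-CoAs, in studies of lipid metabolism.
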