Addgene plasmid #173164: pMXS-IRES-Blast ACSL4
Purpose: Retroviral vector to express sgRNA resistant human ACSL4
Depositing lab: Kivanc Birsoy. Depositing organization: Rockefeller University. Publication: CHP1 Regulates Compartmentalized Glycerolipid Synthesis by Activating GPAT4. Zhu XG, Nicholson Puthenveedu S, Shen Y, La K, Ozlu C, Wang T, Klompstra D, Gultekin Y, Chi J, Fidelin J, Peng T, Molina H, Hang HC, Min W, Birsoy K. Mol Cell. 2019 Apr 4;74(1):45-58.e7. doi: 10.1016/j.molcel.2019.01.037. Epub 2019 Mar 4. PubMed 30846317.
Backbone
  Vector backbone: pMXS-IRES-Blast
  Backbone manufacturer: Cell Biolabs
  Backbone size w/o insert (bp): 5600
  Total vector size (bp): 7700
  Vector type: Retroviral
  Selectable markers: Blasticidin
Growth in bacteria
  Bacterial resistance: Ampicillin, 100 μg/mL
  Growth temperature: 37°C
  Growth strain: NEB Stable
  Copy number: High Copy
Gene/Insert
  Gene/Insert name: Acyl-CoA Synthetase Long Chain Family Member 4 (alt names: ACSL4; FACL4)
  Species: H. sapiens (human)
  Insert size (bp): 2100
  Mutation: Synonymous mutations at sgRNA sites
  Entrez Gene: ACSL4 (a.k.a. ACS4, FACL4, LACS4, MRX63, MRX68, XLID63)
  Promoter: MMLV
  Cloning method: Gibson Cloning
  Sequencing primers: 5′ GTAGACGGCATCGCAGCTTGGATA; 3′ CCTCACATTGCAAAAGACGGC
Terms and licenses: Academic/Nonprofit Terms; Industry Terms: Not Available to Industry
How to cite: pMXS-IRES-Blast ACSL4 was a gift from Kivanc Birsoy (Addgene plasmid # 173164 ; http://n2t.net/addgene:173164 ; RRID:Addgene_173164)
