>Addgene plasmid #173164 | pMXS-IRES-Blast ACSL4 | depositor partial sequence | sequence record 336063 | pMXS-IRES-Blast ACSL4 sequence 2136 bps
ATGAAACTTAAGCTAAATGTGCTCACCATTATTTTGCTGCCTGTCCACTTGTTAATAACAATATACAGTG
CCCTTATATTTATTCCATGGTATTTTCTTACCAATGCCAAGAAGAAAAACGCTATGGCAAAGAGAATAAA
AGCTAAGCCCACTTCAGACAAACCTGGAAGTCCATATCGCTCTGTCACACACTTCGACTCACTAGCTGTA
ATAGACATCCCTGGAGCAGATACTCTGGATAAATTATTTGACCATGCTGTATCCAAGTTTGGGAAGAAGG
ACAGCCTTGGGACCAGGGAAATCCTAAGTGAAGAAAATGAAATGCAGCCAAATGGAAAAGTTTTTAAGAA
GTTAATTCTTGGGAATTATAAATGGATGAACTATCTTGAAGTGAATCGCAGAGTGAATAACTTTGGTAGT
GGACTCACTGCACTGGGACTAAAACCAAAGAACACCATTGCCATCTTCTGTGAGACCAGGGCCGAATGGA
TGATTGCAGCACAGACCTGCTTTAAGTACAACTTTCCTCTTGTGACTTTATATGCCACACTTGGCAAAGA
AGCAGTAGTTCATGGGCTAAATGAATCTGAGGCTTCCTATCTGATTACCAGTGTTGAACTTCTGGAAAGT
AAACTTAAGACTGCATTGTTAGATATCAGTTGTGTTAAACATATCATTTATGTGGACAATAAGGCTATCA
ATAAAGCAGAGTACCCTGAAGGATTTGAGATTCACAGCATGCAATCAGTAGAAGAGTTGGGATCTAACCC
AGAAAACTTGGGCATTCCTCCAAGTAGACCAACGCCTTCAGACATGGCCATTGTTATGTATACTAGTGGT
TCTACTGGCCGACCTAAGGGAGTGATGATGCATCATAGCAATTTGATAGCTGGAATGACAGGCCAGTGCG
AGAGGATCCCCGGCCTAGGACCGAAGGACACATATATTGGCTACTTGCCTTTGGCTCATGTGCTAGAACT
GACAGCAGAGATATCTTGCTTTACCTATGGCTGCAGGATTGGATATTCTTCTCCGCTTACACTCTCTGAC
CAGTCCAGCAAAATTAAAAAAGGAAGCAAAGGAGACTGTACTGTACTGAAGCCCACACTTATGGCTGCTG
TTCCGGAAATCATGGATAGAATTTATAAGAATGTTATGAGCAAAGTCCAAGAGATGAATTATATTCAGAA
AACTCTGTTCAAGATAGGGTATGATTACAAATTGGAACAGATCAAAAAGGGATATGATGCACCTCTTTGC
AATCTGTTACTGTTTAAAAAGGTCAAGGCCCTGCTGGGAGGGAATGTCCGCATGATGCTGTCTGGAGGGG
CCCCGCTATCTCCTCAGACACACCGATTCATGAATGTCTGCTTCTGCTGCCCAATTGGCCAGGGTTATGG
ACTGACAGAATCATGTGGTGCTGGGACAGTTACTGAAGTAACTGACTATACTACTGGCAGAGTTGGAGCA
CCTCTTATTTGCTGTGAAATTAAGCTAAAAGACTGGCAAGAAGGCGGTTATACAATTAACGATAAACCGA
ATCCAAGGGGTGAAATCGTAATTGGTGGACAGAACATCTCCATGGGATATTTTAAAAATGAAGAGAAAAC
AGCAGAAGATTATTCTGTGGATGAAAATGGACAAAGGTGGTTTTGCACTGGTGATATTGGAGAATTCCAT
CCCGATGGATGTTTACAGATTATAGATCGTAAGAAAGATCTAGTGAAGTTACAAGCAGGAGAGTATGTAT
CTCTTGGGAAAGTAGAAGCTGCACTGAAGAATTGTCCACTTATTGACAACATCTGTGCTTTTGCCAAAAG
TGATCAGTCCTATGTGATCAGTTTTGTGGTTCCTAACCAGAAAAGGTTGACACTTTTGGCACAACAGAAA
GGGGTAGAAGGAACTTGGGTTGATATCTGCAATAATCCTGCTATGGAAGCTGAAATACTGAAAGAAATTC
GAGAAGCTGCAAATGCCATGAAATTGGAGCGATTTGAAATTCCAATCAAGGTTCGATTAAGCCCAGAGCC
ATGGACCCCTGAAACTGGTTTGGTAACTGATGCTTTCAAACTGAAAAGGAAGGAGCTGAGGAACCATTAC
CTCAAAGACATTGAACGAATGTATGGGGGCAAATAA
